Addgene plasmid #133144: pOPS0503
Purpose: Reporter plasmid with a 12-nucleotide specific "barcode" sequence. This plasmid is not available as an individual bacterial stab, but can be requested as part of the Plasmid-ID Kit (Kit #1000000168 ).
Depositing lab: Philip Poole. Depositing organization: University of Oxford. Publication: Optimizing Rhizobium-legume symbioses by simultaneous measurement of rhizobial competitiveness and N2 fixation in nodules. Mendoza-Suarez MA, Geddes BA, Sanchez-Canizares C, Ramirez-Gonzalez RH, Kirchhelle C, Jorrin B, Poole PS. Proc Natl Acad Sci U S A. 2020 May 5;117(18):9822-9831. doi: 10.1073/pnas.1921225117. Epub 2020 Apr 21. PubMed 32317381.
Backbone
  Vector backbone: pOGG026 (Addgene ID 113992)
  Vector type: Bacterial Expression
Growth in bacteria
  Bacterial resistance: Kanamycin, 50 μg/mL
  Growth temperature: 37°C
  Growth strain: ST18 (S17 delta pir delta hemA)
  Copy number: Low Copy
Gene/Insert
  Gene/Insert name: PU module (PsNifH from pOGG043), SC module (sfGFP from pOGG037), and T module (TGCATACACTGG and universal primer binding site)
  Species: Synthetic
  Mutation: Domesticated for Golden Gate cloning
  Cloning method: Unknown
Terms and licenses: Academic/Nonprofit Terms; Industry Terms: Not Available to Industry
Depositor comments: The only difference is the sequence: TGCATACACTGG . Please note that this plasmid may require a unique bacterial strain, so make sure to confirm that you can also obtain the appropriate growth strain. Please contact us or contact our distributors if you have any questions. This plasmid is not available as an individual bacterial stab, but can be requested as part of the Plasmid-ID Kit (Kit #1000000168 ).
How to cite: pOPS0503 was a gift from Philip Poole (Addgene plasmid # 133144)
