[The description below was written by a language model from this plasmid's Addgene catalogue record and pLannotate feature annotations shown in this document.]
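Description:
pOPS0503 is a low-copy, broad-host-range bacterial reporter plasmid built on the pOGG026 backbone by Golden Gate assembly of domesticated modules, and is one member of a set of barcoded "Plasmid-ID" constructs. The feature table shows an RK2/IncP-type replicon: oriV with its trans-acting activator trfA supports replication, and an IncP oriT allows the plasmid to be mobilised by conjugation from a donor strain that supplies transfer functions, consistent with the recorded ST18 propagation host. Stable inheritance without selection is provided by the RK2 par region, comprising the parDE toxin–antitoxin addiction system, which kills plasmid-free segregants, together with parA and parB. Selection is by kanamycin through the aphA1 (nptI) aminoglycoside phosphotransferase gene. Short fragments annotated as Tn5 transposase, CloDF13 ori and lacZα appear to be backbone or cloning remnants rather than functional elements.

The payload consists of three modules: a promoter module carrying PsNifH, a coding module encoding superfolder GFP, and a terminator-position module containing a unique 12-nucleotide barcode next to a universal primer binding site. The promoter and barcode are not annotated in the feature table, but the sfGFP coding sequence is present, and lambda t0 and rrnB T1 terminators lie on either side of the cassette region, where they likely insulate it from surrounding transcription. According to the depositor, the barcode is the only sequence distinguishing this plasmid from its siblings in the kit. Placing sfGFP under a nifH promoter links fluorescence to expression of a nitrogen-fixation gene, while the barcode lets individual strains be identified by amplification and sequencing. The associated work used this design to measure rhizobial competitiveness for nodule occupancy and nitrogen fixation in legume nodules simultaneously.
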