Features (pLannotate 1.2.2; 14 found; start..end, strand, type, name):
      9..103     +  terminator     lambda t0 terminator: transcription terminator from phage lambda
    213..1025    +  CDS            aphA1: KKA1_ECOLX - Also known as nptI. Protein inferred from homology: Swiss-Prot protein existence level 3. Resistance to kanamycin and structurally-related aminoglycosides, including amikacin. From Escherichia coli.
   1179..1287    +  oriT           oriT: incP origin of transfer
   1348..2496    -  CDS            trfA: trans-acting replication protein that binds to and activates oriV
   2548..2829    -  CDS            tnpA (fragment): TN5P_ECOLX - Also known as tnp. Experimental evidence at protein level: Swiss-Prot protein existence level 1. Mediates transposition of transposon Tn5 by a 'cut and paste' mechanism. First, the monomeric transposase binds the 19 bp inverted DNA repeats flanking the transposon. Then, dimerization of the DNA- bound transposase creates a synaptic DNA complex. After nicking of the first DNA strand, excision of the transposon proceeds through a series of intermediates. The transposase then mediates the insertion of the transposon at a new site by strand transfer. The activity of the wild- type tran
   2889..3420    -  rep_origin     oriV: incP origin of replication
   3476..3511    -  rep_origin     CloDF13 ori (fragment): Plasmids containing the CloDF13 (CDF) origin of replication can be propagated in E. coli cells that contain additional plasmids with compatible origins.
   3635..3943    -  CDS            parE: PARE_ECOLX - Experimental evidence at protein level: Swiss-Prot protein existence level 1. Toxin component of a type II toxin-antitoxin (TA) system involved in plasmid partition. Acts by inhibiting DNA gyrase, converting supercoiled plasmid DNA into a singly cleaved linear form in an ATP-dependent fashion. To do so it probably interacts with one of the gyrase subunits. Gyrase inhibition is prevented by antitoxin ParD, and is reversed in vitro by incubation with ParD. In cells that have lost the plasmid filamentation and growth inhibition occur; this is suppressed when ParD is supplied in trans
   3943..4191    -  CDS            parD: PARD_ECOLX - Experimental evidence at protein level: Swiss-Prot protein existence level 1. Antitoxin component of a type II toxin-antitoxin (TA) system involved in plasmid partition. Inhibits the anti-DNA gyrase activity of toxin ParE; reverses and restores gyrase catalytic activity in vitro. The parDE operon alone is capable of stabilizing an RK2-derived minireplicon under defined growth conditions in several different Gram- negative bacteria. It does so by the post-segregational killing (PSK) of plasmid-free cells, also referred to as a plasmid addiction system. Binds its own promoter, autor
   4320..5162    +  CDS            parB: PARB4_ECOLX - Protein predicted: Swiss-Prot protein existence level 4. Involved in plasmid partition. From Escherichia coli.
   5126..5782    +  CDS            parA: PARA4_ECOLX - Protein inferred from homology: Swiss-Prot protein existence level 3. Involved in plasmid partition. From Escherichia coli.
   5942..6028    -  terminator     rrnB T1 terminator: Escherichia coli rrnB; transcription terminator T1 from the E. coli rrnB gene
   6275..6988    +  CDS            superfolder GFP: GFP variant that folds robustly even when fused to poorly folded proteins (Pédelacq et al., 2006)
   7008..7030    +  CDS            lacZα (fragment): LacZα fragment of β-galactosidase; lacZ fragment
>Addgene plasmid #133144 | pOPS0503 | addgene full sequence | sequence record 274680 | Addgene NGS Result
CGCTCTTGGACTCCTGTTGATAGATCCAGTAATGACCTCAGAACTCCATCTGGATTTGTTCAGAACGCTC
GGTTGCCGCCGGGCGTTTTTTATTGGTGAGAATCCAGGCAATTGTGTCTCAAAATCTCTGATGTTACATT
GCACAAGATAAAAATATATCATCATGAACAATAAAACTGTCTGCTTACATAAACAGTAATACAAGGGGTG
TTATGAGCCATATTCAGCGTGAAACGAGCTGTAGCCGTCCGCGTCTGAACAGCAACATGGATGCGGATCT
GTATGGCTATAAATGGGCGCGTGATAACGTGGGTCAGAGCGGCGCGACCATTTATCGTCTGTATGGCAAA
CCGGATGCGCCGGAACTGTTTCTGAAACATGGCAAAGGCAGCGTGGCGAACGATGTGACCGATGAAATGG
TGCGTCTGAACTGGCTGACCGAATTTATGCCGCTGCCGACCATTAAACATTTTATTCGCACCCCGGATGA
TGCGTGGCTGCTGACCACCGCGATTCCGGGCAAAACCGCGTTTCAGGTGCTGGAAGAATATCCGGATAGC
GGCGAAAACATTGTGGATGCGCTGGCCGTGTTTCTGCGTCGTCTGCATAGCATTCCGGTGTGCAACTGCC
CGTTTAACAGCGATCGTGTGTTTCGTCTGGCCCAGGCGCAGAGCCGTATGAACAACGGCCTGGTGGATGC
GAGCGATTTTGATGATGAACGTAACGGCTGGCCGGTGGAACAGGTGTGGAAAGAAATGCATAAACTGCTG
CCGTTTAGCCCGGATAGCGTGGTGACCCACGGCGATTTTAGCCTGGATAACCTGATTTTCGATGAAGGCA
AACTGATTGGCTGCATTGATGTGGGCCGTGTGGGCATTGCGGATCGTTATCAGGATCTGGCCATTCTGTG
GAACTGCCTGGGCGAATTTAGCCCGAGCCTGCAAAAACGTCTGTTTCAGAAATATGGCATTGATAATCCG
GATATGAACAAACTGCAATTTCATCTGATGCTGGATGAATTTTTCTAATAATTAATTGAACTACTTTTCC
GCTGCATAACCCTGCTTCGGGGTCATTATAGCGATTTTTTCGGTATATCCATCCTTTTTCGCACGATATA
CAGGATTTTGCCAAAGGGTTCGTGTAGACTTTCCTTGGTGTATCCAACGGCGTCAGCCGGGCAGGATAGG
TGAAGTAGGCCCACCCGCGAGCGGGTGTTCCTTCTTCACTGTCCCTTATTCGCACCTGGCGGTGCTCAAC
GGGAATCCTGCTCTGCGAGGCTGGCCGTAGGCCGGCCGCGATGCAGGTGGCTGCTGAACCCCCAGCCGGA
ACTGACCCCACAAGGCCCTAGCGTTTGCAATGCACCAGGTCATCATTGACCCAGGCGTGTTCCACCAGGC
CGCTGCCTCGCAACTCTTCGCAGGCTTCGCCGACCTGCTCGCGCCACTTCTTCACGCGGGTGGAATCCGA
TCCGCACATGAGGCGGAAGGTTTCCAGCTTGAGCGGGTACGGCTCCCGGTGCGAGCTGAAATAGTCGAAC
ATCCGTCGGGCCGTCGGCGACAGCTTGCGGTACTTCTCCCATATGAATTTCGTGTAGTGGTCGCCAGCAA
ACAGCACGACGATTTCCTCGTCGATCAGGACCTGGCAACGGGACGTTTTCTTGCCACGGTCCAGGACGCG
GAAGCGGTGCAGCAGCGACACCGATTCCAGGTGCCCAACGCGGTCGGACGTGAAGCCCATCGCCGTCGCC
TGTAGGCGCGACAGGCATTCCTCGGCCTTCGTGTAATACCGGCCATTGATCGACCAGCCCAGGTCCTGGC
AAAGCTCGTAGAACGTGAAGGTGATCGGCTCGCCGATAGGGGTGCGCTTCGCGTACTCCAACACCTGCTG
CCACACCAGTTCGTCATCGTCGGCCCGCAGCTCGACGCCGGTGTAGGTGATCTTCACGTCCTTGTTGACG
TGGAAAATGACCTTGTTTTGCAGCGCCTCGCGCGGGATTTTCTTGTTGCGCGTGGTGAACAGGGCAGAGC
GGGCCGTGTCGTTTGGCATCGCTCGCATCGTGTCCGGCCACGGCGCAATATCGAACAAGGAAAGCTGCAT
TTCCTTGATCTGCTGCTTCGTGTGTTTCAGCAACGCGGCCTGCTTGGCTTCGCTGACCTGTTTTGCCAGG
TCCTCGCCGGCGGTTTTTCGCTTCTTGGTCGTCATAGTTCCTCGCGTGTCGATGGTCATCGACTTCGCCA
AACCTGCCGCCTCCTGTTCGAGCCGACGCGAACGCTCCACGGCGGCCGATGGCGCGGGCAGGGCAGGGGG
AGCCAGTTGCACGCTGTCGCGCTCGATCTTGGCCGTAGCTTGCTGGACTATCGAGCCGACGGACTGGAAG
GTTTCGCGGGGCGCACGCATGACGGTGCGGCTTGCGATGGTTTCGGCATCCTCGGCGGAAAACCCCGCGT
CGATCAGTTCTTGCCTGTATGCCTTCCGGTCAAACGTCCGATTCATTCACCCTCCTTGCGGGATTGCCCC
GGAATTAATTCCCCGGATCGATCCGTCGATCTTGATCCCCTGCGCCATCAGATCCTTGGCGGCAAGAAAG
CCATCCAGTTTACTTTGCAGGGCTTCCCAACCTTACCAGAGGGCGCCCCAGCTGGCAATTCCGGTTCGCT
TGCTGTCCATAAAACCGCCCAGTCTAGCTATCGCCATGTAAGCCCACTGCAAGCTACCTGCTTTCTCTTT
GCGCTTGCGTTTTCCCTTGTCCAGATAGCCCAGTAGCTGACATTCATCCGGGGTCAGCACCGTTTCTGCG
GACTGGCTTTCTACGTGGCTGCCATTTTTGGGGTGAGGCCGTTCGCGGCCGAGGGGCGCAGCCCCTGGGG
GGATGGGAGGCCCGCGTTAGCGGGCCGGGAGGGTTCGAGAAGGGGGGGCACCCCCCTTCGGCGTGCGCGG
TCACGCGCACAGGGCGCAGCCCTGGTTAAAAACAAGGTTTATAAATATTGGTTTAAAAGCAGGTTAAAAG
ACAGGTTAGCGGTGGCCGAAAAACGGGCGGAAACCCTTGCAAATGCTGGATTTTCTGCCTGTGGACAGCC
CCTCAAATGTCAATAGGTGCGCCCCTCATCTGTCAGCACTCTGCCCCTCAAGTGTCAAGGATCGCGCCCC
TCATCTGTCAGTAGTCGCGCCCCTCAAGTGTCAATACCGCAGGGCACTTATCCCCAGGCTTGTCCACATC
ATCTGTGGGAAACTCGCGTAAAATCAGGCGTTTTCGCCGATTTGCGAGGCTGGCCAGCTCCACGTCGCCG
GCCGAAATCGAGCCTGCCCCTCATCTGTCAACGCCGCGCCGGGTGAGTCGGCCCCTCAAGTGTCAACGTC
CGCCCCTCATCTGTCAGTGAGGGCCAAGTTTTCCGCGAGGTATCCACAACGCCGGCGGCCCTACATGGCT
CTGCTGTAGTGAGTGGGTTGCGCTCCGGCAGCGGTCCTGATCCCCCGCAGAAAAAAAGGATCTCAAGAAG
ATCCTTTGATCTTTTCTACATTACTGCATGAGCTTGTGGAAGTGTGCTGAGCATAAATGATTCTCCTAGC
TGTTCTTTGGGTAAGTACGCCATCAGGACGTTGTGAGTGGCGCGATTTTTAGCGGCTGAAATCAGCCCTT
GAGCCTGTCGGCAAGTCGCGTCATGAGGTCCATGCGCTCATGCAGGATCGCCACGACCAACGCGGGTTCG
CCCGCACGCGGCAGGCAAAAAACGTAGTGGTGTTCGCAGCGGGCCATCCGCAGCGCGGGAAAGAGTTCGC
TCATGTCCTTAAACGGGCCTTCGCCGGCGGCAAGCCTGGCTATGCCCTGTTCCAGCTTAGCGATATAGCG
GCGCACCTGCGCCGCGCCCCACTCCCGGCGCGTGTAGCGGATGATGCCGCGTAGATCGGCTTCGGCCTCA
GCCGTGAGGATGTAGGCCGTCAAGCGCGATCCCCGCTGAGTTCTTCATCAAGAATTTCGCCGACGCTCTT
GGTGGACACCTTGCCGGCAAGCCCATCGTTGATGCGGTTCCCCAGCATGGTTTTCAGTTCCTGCCATGCC
TGATCGGCATCAGCGTCACCGGGGAACAGACGTTCGAGGGCGTATTGCTTAATGGTCTTGCCCTGCAAGG
CGGCCAGGGCTTTCAGGCTCTGGTGCTGCTGGTCCGTCATGTCGATTGTCAGGCGGCTCATTGGATAACC
TCCATAAAATACACGTAACCACATTAGCACATATGTGGGCGTGAGGCTACAGCGCGAGGCGCATTAAGGT
CGGGAAAATGCGCTAGGCGCATTTAAATTGCGTATTGCTGTAATGCGCCATGCCGGCTAGACTAGGCCCA
AATGGGTATACCCAATTTGACCAAGGGGGACGCGATGAGGGCGGCCAAGCACTACCGACAACTTCTATCC
ATCGACTTCAACATCGAGGCGCTGGCCTTCGTGCCTGGACCCGACGGCACACGCGGCCGGCGCATCCACG
TCCTGGGGCGCGAGGTCCGCGACCGGCCCGGCCTGGTCGAGTACCTTTCGCCGGCGTTCGGCTCGCGGGT
GGCGCTGGACGGCTACTGCAAGGCCAATTTCGATGCAGTGCTGCACCTGGCGTACCCCGATCATCAGCAA
TGGGGCCACGCATGAAGCGCCGAAGCTACGCCATGCTGCGCGCCGCTGCCGCGCTGGCCGTCCTGGTCGT
TGCCTCGCCGGCATGGGCCGAGCTGCGCGGCGAGGTCGTGCGCATCATCGACGGCGACACCATCGACGTG
CTGGTAGACAAGCAGCCGGTGCGCGTGCGCCTGGTGGACATTGACGCGCCGGAAAAGCGGCAAGCCTTCG
GCGAACGTGCGCGCCAGGCGCTGGCCGGCATGGTGTTCCGCCGGCACGTCCTGGTCGACGAGAAGGACAC
CGACCGTTACGGCCGCACGCTGGGCACCGTCTGGGTCAACATGGAGCTGGCCAGCCGGCCGCCGCAGCCG
CGCAACGTCAACGCCGCGATGGTTCACCAGGGCATGGCGTGGGCCTATCGCTTCCACGGCCGCGCGGCCG
ACCCTGAAATGCTGCGGCTCGAACAGGAGGCGCGAGGCAAGCGCGTCGGCCTCTGGTCCGATCCGCACGC
CGTCGAGCCGTGGAAATGGCGACGCGAGAGCAACAACCGGAGGGACGAAGGTTGAAGGTCGCCCGCATCT
ACCTGCGCGCCAGTACGGACGAGCAGAATCTTGAACGCCAGGAGAGCCTTGTAGCGGCCACGCGGGCCGC
CGGGTACTACGTCGCCGGCATCTACCGCGAGAAGGCGTCCGGCGCACGCGCCGACCGGCCCGAGCTGCTG
CGCATGATCGCGGACCTGCAACCTGGTGAAGTCGTCGTTGCGGAGAAGATCGACCGCATCAGCCGCTTGC
CGTTGGCCGAGGCCGAGCGCCTGGTTGCGTCGATCCGGGCCAAAGGGGCCAAGCTGGCCGTGCCTGGCGT
GGTGGACCTGTCGGAGCTGGCCGCCGAGGCGAACGGAGTGGCGAAAATCGTTCTGGAATCCGTCCAGGAC
ATGCTTTTGAAGCTCGCCTTGCAGATGGCCCGCGACGACTACGAGGATCGGCGCGAGCGTCAACGTCAGG
GTGTCCAGTTGGCGAAGGCCGCCGGCCGCTACACCGGCCGCAAACGTGACGCCGGCATGCACGACCGCAT
CATCACGCTTCGCTCCGGCGGATCGAGCATTGCCAAGACGGCCAAGCTGGTCGGATGCAGCCCGAGCCAG
GTCAAACGAGTGTGGGCGGCCTGGAACGCGCAGCAGCAAAAATAAAGCCGGGCAGTGCCCGGCTTTTCTC
ACCTTTTCGCGTCCCGCAGGGCCGCTGCGAGCGCCCTACCTAGATCCTCGCTTTCCCCCTCGGTGTAGTC
CGGCCAGGGCACGAAGGGCGCGGATGCGAACCTGTTGAGCAGGTCAGATCTAGGGCGGCGGATTTGTCCT
ACTCAGGAGAGCGTTCACCGACAAACAACAGATAAAACGAAAGGCCCAGTCTTTCGACTGAGCCTTTCGT
TTTATTTGATGCCTGCCGAATTCGGATCCGGAGCTCGACACGACATTGTCGTCACCTTTGTCGGGTCCGC
GACAAGCTTTTTGTTCCTCGATCCCGTATGTTTTCGCCTAAATATCTGAAACAGCAGCAAATTATTTTTC
GTTAGCTCAATCGGCCCACTTGGCACGAGTCTTGAAATTTATTGCGAGGCGGCGGAGCTGCCGGCCGCAT
CCGTGCGGCATAACCACGGTTGTGAACAAATGAAGGAAGGCCAAATGCGTAAAGGCGAAGAGCTGTTCAC
TGGTGTCGTCCCTATTCTGGTGGAACTGGATGGTGATGTCAACGGTCATAAGTTTTCCGTGCGTGGCGAG
GGTGAAGGTGACGCAACTAATGGTAAACTGACGCTGAAGTTCATCTGTACTACTGGTAAACTGCCGGTAC
CTTGGCCGACTCTGGTAACGACGCTGACTTATGGTGTTCAGTGCTTTGCTCGTTATCCGGACCATATGAA
GCAGCATGACTTCTTCAAGTCCGCCATGCCGGAAGGCTATGTGCAGGAACGCACGATTTCCTTTAAGGAT
GACGGCACGTACAAAACGCGTGCGGAAGTGAAATTTGAAGGCGATACCCTGGTAAACCGCATTGAGCTGA
AAGGCATTGACTTTAAAGAAGATGGCAATATCCTGGGCCATAAGCTGGAATACAATTTTAACAGCCACAA
TGTTTACATCACCGCCGATAAACAAAAAAATGGCATTAAAGCGAATTTTAAAATTCGCCACAACGTTGAG
GATGGCAGCGTGCAGCTGGCTGATCACTACCAGCAAAACACTCCAATCGGTGATGGTCCTGTTCTGCTGC
CAGACAATCACTATCTGAGCACGCAAAGCGTTCTGTCTAAAGATCCGAACGAGAAACGCGATCATATGGT
TCTGCTGGAGTTCGTAACCGCAGCGGGCATCACGCATGGTATGGATGAACTGTACAAATGAGCTTTGCAT
ACACTGGCGTTTTACAACGTCGTGACTGGG
